Addgene plasmid #83856: pDONR-IAA19
Purpose: Gateway donor vector for IAA19
Depositing lab: Jennifer Nemhauser. Depositing organization: University of Washington. Publication: A synthetic approach reveals extensive tunability of auxin signaling. Havens KA, Guseman JM, Jang SS, Pierre-Jerome E, Bolten N, Klavins E, Nemhauser JL. Plant Physiol. 2012 Sep;160(1):135-42. doi: 10.1104/pp.112.202184. Epub 2012 Jul 27. PubMed 22843664.
Backbone
  Vector backbone: pDONR221
  Backbone manufacturer: Invitrogen
  Vector type: Gateway Donor vector
Growth in bacteria
  Bacterial resistance: Kanamycin, 50 μg/mL
  Growth temperature: 37°C
  Growth strain: DH5alpha
  Copy number: Unknown
Gene/Insert
  Gene/Insert name: IAA19
  Species: A. thaliana (mustard weed)
  Entrez Gene: IAA19 (a.k.a. AT3G15540, MASSUGU 2, MJK13.22, MSG2, indole-3-acetic acid inducible 19)
  Cloning method: Gateway Cloning
  Sequencing primers: 5′ M13F; 3′ M13R
Terms and licenses: Academic/Nonprofit Terms; Industry Terms: Not Available to Industry
How to cite: pDONR-IAA19 was a gift from Jennifer Nemhauser (Addgene plasmid # 83856 ; http://n2t.net/addgene:83856 ; RRID:Addgene_83856)
