[The description below was written by a language model from this plasmid's Addgene catalogue record and pLannotate feature annotations shown in this document.]
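Description:
pDONR-IAA19 is a Gateway entry-type clone built on the Invitrogen pDONR221 backbone, carrying the coding sequence of Arabidopsis thaliana IAA19 (also known as MSG2 / MASSUGU 2, AT3G15540). The roughly 3.1 kb plasmid is maintained in E. coli through a ColE1/pUC-type origin of replication and selected with kanamycin via an aminoglycoside phosphotransferase (KanR) gene. Although catalogued as a donor vector, the annotated sequence shows the insert flanked by attL1 and attL2 sites rather than attP sites, indicating that the BP recombination has already taken place and that the plasmid is ready to act as the substrate in an LR Clonase reaction.

The IAA19 open reading frame lies in the forward orientation between the two attL sites. No promoter is positioned to drive its expression in this plasmid; the only annotated promoter is a T7 promoter located beyond attL2 and pointing back towards the insert, a standard backbone element. The rrnB T1 and T2 terminators upstream of attL1 shield the cassette from read-through transcription, and the short lacI and lacZα fragments are backbone remnants with no functional role; M13 forward and reverse primer sites flank the insert for sequence verification.

IAA19 encodes an Aux/IAA protein, a short-lived transcriptional repressor of early auxin response genes that acts through interaction with auxin response factors. The plasmid serves as a source from which IAA19 can be transferred by recombination into destination vectors of choice, which supply the promoter, tags and host-specific elements. The associated work concerns a synthetic approach to studying the tunability of auxin signalling, though the record does not specify which destination vectors or fusion partners were used.
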