Features (pLannotate 1.2.2; 10 found; start..end, strand, type, name):
    121..213     +  CDS            lacI (fragment): lac repressor; lacI; The lac repressor binds to the lac operator to inhibit transcription in E. coli. This inhibition can be relieved by adding lactose or isopropyl-β-D-thiogalactopyranoside (IPTG).
    268..295     -  terminator     rrnB T2 terminator: transcription terminator T2 from the E. coli rrnB gene
    427..470     +  terminator     rrnB T1 terminator: Escherichia coli rrnB; transcription terminator T1 from the E. coli rrnB gene
    517..553     -  CDS            lacZα (fragment): LacZα fragment of β-galactosidase; lacZ fragment
    569..668     +  protein_bind   attL1: mutant version of attL; recombination site for the Gateway® LR reaction LR Clonase™
    674..1264    +  CDS            IAA19: IAA19_ARATH - Also known as MSG2. Experimental evidence at protein level: Swiss-Prot protein existence level 1. Aux/IAA proteins are short-lived transcriptional factors that function as repressors of early auxin response genes at low auxin concentrations. Repression is thought to result from the interaction with auxin response factors (ARFs), proteins that bind to the auxin- responsive promoter element (AuxRE). Formation of heterodimers with ARF proteins may alter their ability to modulate early auxin response genes expression. From Arabidopsis thaliana (Mouse-ear cress).
   1272..1371    -  protein_bind   attL2: mutant version of attL; recombination site for the Gateway® LR reaction LR Clonase™
   1389..1407    -  promoter       T7 promoter: promoter for bacteriophage T7 RNA polymerase
   1541..2350    +  CDS            KanR: aminoglycoside phosphotransferase; aph(3')-Ia; confers resistance to kanamycin in bacteria or G418 (Geneticin®) in eukaryotes
   2497..3085    +  rep_origin     ori: high-copy-number ColE1/pMB1/pBR322/pUC origin of replication
>Addgene plasmid #83856 | pDONR-IAA19 | depositor full sequence | sequence record 160259 | Full Sequence
CTTTCCTGCGTTATCCCCTGATTCTGTGGATAACCGTATTACCGCCTTTGAGTGAGCTGATACCGCTCGC
CGCAGCCGAACGACCGAGCGCAGCGAGTCAGTGAGCGAGGAAGCGGAAGAGCGCCCAATACGCAAACCGC
CTCTCCCCGCGCGTTGGCCGATTCATTAATGCAGCTGGCACGACAGGTTTCCCGACTGGAAAGCGGGCAG
TGAGCGCAACGCAATTAATACGCGTACCGCTAGCCAGGAAGAGTTTGTAGAAACGCAAAAAGGCCATCCG
TCAGGATGGCCTTCTGCTTAGTTTGATGCCTGGCAGTTTATGGCGGGCGTCCTGCCCGCCACCCTCCGGG
CCGTTGCTTCACAACGTTCAAATCCGCTCCCGGCGGATTTGTCCTACTCAGGAGAGCGTTCACCGACAAA
CAACAGATAAAACGAAAGGCCCAGTCTTCCGACTGAGCCTTTCGTTTTATTTGATGCCTGGCAGTTCCCT
ACTCTCGCGTTAACGCTAGCATGGATGTTTTCCCAGTCACGACGTTGTAAAACGACGGCCAGTCTTAAGC
TCGGGCCCCAAATAATGATTTTATTTTGACTGATAGTGACCTGTTCGTTGCAACAAATTGATGAGCAATG
CTTTTTTATAATGCCAACTTTGTACAAAAAAGCAGGCTTCAAAATGGAGAAGGAAGGACTCGGGCTTGAG
ATAACGGAGCTGAGATTGGGGCTTCCGGGGAGAGATGTGGCAGAGAAGATGATGAAGAAGAGAGCTTTCA
CGGAGATGAATATGACGTCGTCGGGTAGTAATAGTGATCAATGTGAAAGCGGCGTCGTTTCATCTGGTGG
TGACGCTGAGAAGGTTAATGATTCGCCGGCGGCGAAAAGCCAGGTGGTGGGGTGGCCACCGGTTTGTTCT
TACCGGAAGAAAAACAGCTGTAAGGAAGCTTCGACCACGAAAGTGGGGTTAGGGTATGTGAAAGTGAGCA
TGGATGGTGTGCCTTATTTGAGGAAGATGGATCTTGGTTCGAGCCAAGGCTATGATGATCTAGCCTTTGC
TCTTGATAAGCTCTTCGGTTTCCGTGGCATCGGTGTGGCCTTGAAAGATGGTGACAACTGCGAATACGTT
ACCATATACGAAGACAAAGATGGAGACTGGATGCTCGCCGGTGATGTACCTTGGGGGATGTTTCTAGAGT
CATGCAAGAGGTTGAGAATAATGAAAAGATCGGATGCTACCGGGTTTGGGCTGCAGCCTAGAGGAGTAGA
CGAGTGATAACACCCAGCTTTCTTGTACAAAGTTGGCATTATAAGAAAGCATTGCTTATCAATTTGTTGC
AACGAACAGGTCACTATCAGTCAAAATAAAATCATTATTTGCCATCCAGCTGATATCCCCTATAGTGAGT
CGTATTACATGGTCATAGCTGTTTCCTGGCAGCTCTGGCCCGTGTCTCAAAATCTCTGATGTTACATTGC
ACAAGATAAAATAATATCATCATGAACAATAAAACTGTCTGCTTACATAAACAGTAATACAAGGGGTGTT
ATGAGCCATATTCAACGGGAAACGTCGAGGCCGCGATTAAATTCCAACATGGATGCTGATTTATATGGGT
ATAAATGGGCTCGCGATAATGTCGGGCAATCAGGTGCGACAATCTATCGCTTGTATGGGAAGCCCGATGC
GCCAGAGTTGTTTCTGAAACATGGCAAAGGTAGCGTTGCCAATGATGTTACAGATGAGATGGTCAGACTA
AACTGGCTGACGGAATTTATGCCTCTTCCGACCATCAAGCATTTTATCCGTACTCCTGATGATGCATGGT
TACTCACCACTGCGATCCCCGGAAAAACAGCATTCCAGGTATTAGAAGAATATCCTGATTCAGGTGAAAA
TATTGTTGATGCGCTGGCAGTGTTCCTGCGCCGGTTGCATTCGATTCCTGTTTGTAATTGTCCTTTTAAC
AGCGATCGCGTATTTCGTCTCGCTCAGGCGCAATCACGAATGAATAACGGTTTGGTTGATGCGAGTGATT
TTGATGACGAGCGTAATGGCTGGCCTGTTGAACAAGTCTGGAAAGAAATGCATAAACTTTTGCCATTCTC
ACCGGATTCAGTCGTCACTCATGGTGATTTCTCACTTGATAACCTTATTTTTGACGAGGGGAAATTAATA
GGTTGTATTGATGTTGGACGAGTCGGAATCGCAGACCGATACCAGGATCTTGCCATCCTATGGAACTGCC
TCGGTGAGTTTTCTCCTTCATTACAGAAACGGCTTTTTCAAAAATATGGTATTGATAATCCTGATATGAA
TAAATTGCAGTTTCATTTGATGCTCGATGAGTTTTTCTAATCAGAATTGGTTAATTGGTTGTAACACTGG
CAGAGCATTACGCTGACTTGACGGGACGGCGCAAGCTCATGACCAAAATCCCTTAACGTGAGTTACGCGT
CGTTCCACTGAGCGTCAGACCCCGTAGAAAAGATCAAAGGATCTTCTTGAGATCCTTTTTTTCTGCGCGT
AATCTGCTGCTTGCAAACAAAAAAACCACCGCTACCAGCGGTGGTTTGTTTGCCGGATCAAGAGCTACCA
ACTCTTTTTCCGAAGGTAACTGGCTTCAGCAGAGCGCAGATACCAAATACTGTTCTTCTAGTGTAGCCGT
AGTTAGGCCACCACTTCAAGAACTCTGTAGCACCGCCTACATACCTCGCTCTGCTAATCCTGTTACCAGT
GGCTGCTGCCAGTGGCGATAAGTCGTGTCTTACCGGGTTGGACTCAAGACGATAGTTACCGGATAAGGCG
CAGCGGTCGGGCTGAACGGGGGGTTCGTGCACACAGCCCAGCTTGGAGCGAACGACCTACACCGAACTGA
GATACCTACAGCGTGAGCTATGAGAAAGCGCCACGCTTCCCGAAGGGAGAAAGGCGGACAGGTATCCGGT
AAGCGGCAGGGTCGGAACAGGAGAGCGCACGAGGGAGCTTCCAGGGGGAAACGCCTGGTATCTTTATAGT
CCTGTCGGGTTTCGCCACCTCTGACTTGAGCGTCGATTTTTGTGATGCTCGTCAGGGGGGCGGAGCCTAT
GGAAAAACGCCAGCAACGCGGCCTTTTTACGGTTCCTGGCCTTTTGCTGGCCTTTTGCTCACATGTT
