>Addgene plasmid #83856 | pDONR-IAA19 | addgene partial sequence | sequence record 161342 | M13pUC-Fwd 5'-CCCAGTCACGACGTTGTAAAACG-3'
CCAAATAATGATTTTATTTTGACTGATAGTGACCTGTTCGTTGCAACAAATTGATGAGCAATGCTTTTTT
ATAATGCCAACTTTGTACAAAAAAGCAGGCTTCAAAATGGAGAAGGAAGGACTCGGGCTTGAGATAACGG
AGCTGAGATTGGGGCTTCCGGGGAGAGATGTGGCAGAGAAGATGATGAAGAAGAGAGCTTTCACGGAGAT
GAATATGACGTCGTCGGGTAGTAATAGTGATCAATGTGAAAGCGGCGTCGTTTCATCTGGTGGTGACGCT
GAGAAGGTTAATGATTCGCCGGCGGCGAAAAGCCAGGTGGTGGGGTGGCCACCGGTTTGTTCTTACCGGA
AGAAAAACAGCTGTAAGGAAGCTTCGACCACGAAAGTGGGGTTAGGGTATGTGAAAGTGAGCATGGATGG
TGTGCCTTATTTGAGGAAGATGGATCTTGGTTCGAGCCAAGGCTATGATGATCTAGCCTTTGCTCTTGAT
AAGCTCTTCGGTTTCCGTGGCATCGGTGTGGCCTTGAAAGATGGTGACAACTGCGAATACGTTACCATAT
ACGAAGACAAAGATGGAGACTGGATGCTCGCCGGTGATGTACCTTGGGGGATGTTTCTAGAGTCATGCAA
GAGGTTGAGAATAATGAAAAGATCGGATGCTACCGGGTTTGGGCTGCAGCCTAGAGGAGTAGACGAGTGA
TAACACCCAGCTTTCTTGTACAAAGTTGGCATTATAAGAAAGCATTGCTTATCAATTTGTTGCAACGAAC
AGGTCACTATCAGTCAAAATAAAATCATTATTTGCCATCCAGCTGATATCCCCTATAGTGAGTCGTATTA
CATGGTCATAGCTGTTTCCTGGCAGCTCTGGCCCGTGTCTCAAAATCTCTGATGTTACATTGCACAAGAT
AAAA
